>Addgene plasmid #120254 | pRS313_ATP3T911A | addgene full sequence | sequence record 234687 | Addgene NGS Result
TCGACCTCGAGGGGGGGCCCGGTACCAGCTTTTGTTCCCTTTAGTGAGGGTTAATTTCGAGCTTGGCGTA
ATCATGGTCATAGCTGTTTCCTGTGTGAAATTGTTATCCGCTCACAATTCCACACAACATACGAGCCGGA
AGCATAAAGTGTAAAGCCTGGGGTGCCTAATGAGTGAGCTAACTCACATTAATTGCGTTGCGCTCACTGC
CCGCTTTCCAGTCGGGAAACCTGTCGTGCCAGCTGCATTAATGAATCGGCCAACGCGCGGGGAGAGGCGG
TTTGCGTATTGGGCGCTCTTCCGCTTCCTCGCTCACTGACTCGCTGCGCTCGGTCGTTCGGCTGCGGCGA
GCGGTATCAGCTCACTCAAAGGCGGTAATACGGTTATCCACAGAATCAGGGGATAACGCAGGAAAGAACA
TGTGAGCAAAAGGCCAGCAAAAGGCCAGGAACCGTAAAAAGGCCGCGTTGCTGGCGTTTTTCCATAGGCT
CCGCCCCCCTGACGAGCATCACAAAAATCGACGCTCAAGTCAGAGGTGGCGAAACCCGACAGGACTATAA
AGATACCAGGCGTTTCCCCCTGGAAGCTCCCTCGTGCGCTCTCCTGTTCCGACCCTGCCGCTTACCGGAT
ACCTGTCCGCCTTTCTCCCTTCGGGAAGCGTGGCGCTTTCTCATAGCTCACGCTGTAGGTATCTCAGTTC
GGTGTAGGTCGTTCGCTCCAAGCTGGGCTGTGTGCACGAACCCCCCGTTCAGCCCGACCGCTGCGCCTTA
TCCGGTAACTATCGTCTTGAGTCCAACCCGGTAAGACACGACTTATCGCCACTGGCAGCAGCCACTGGTA
ACAGGATTAGCAGAGCGAGGTATGTAGGCGGTGCTACAGAGTTCTTGAAGTGGTGGCCTAACTACGGCTA
CACTAGAAGAACAGTATTTGGTATCTGCGCTCTGCTGAAGCCAGTTACCTTCGGAAAAAGAGTTGGTAGC
TCTTGATCCGGCAAACAAACCACCGCTGGTAGCGGTGGTTTTTTTGTTTGCAAGCAGCAGATTACGCGCA
GAAAAAAAGGATCTCAAGAAGATCCTTTGATCTTTTCTACGGGGTCTGACGCTCAGTGGAACGAAAACTC
ACGTTAAGGGATTTTGGTCATGAGATTATCAAAAAGGATCTTCACCTAGATCCTTTTAAATTAAAAATGA
AGTTTTAAATCAATCTAAAGTATATATGAGTAAACTTGGTCTGACAGTTACCAATGCTTAATCAGTGAGG
CACCTATCTCAGCGATCTGTCTATTTCGTTCATCCATAGTTGCCTGACTCCCCGTCGTGTAGATAACTAC
GATACGGGAGGGCTTACCATCTGGCCCCAGTGCTGCAATGATACCGCGAGACCCACGCTCACCGGCTCCA
GATTTATCAGCAATAAACCAGCCAGCCGGAAGGGCCGAGCGCAGAAGTGGTCCTGCAACTTTATCCGCCT
CCATCCAGTCTATTAATTGTTGCCGGGAAGCTAGAGTAAGTAGTTCGCCAGTTAATAGTTTGCGCAACGT
TGTTGCCATTGCTACAGGCATCGTGGTGTCACGCTCGTCGTTTGGTATGGCTTCATTCAGCTCCGGTTCC
CAACGATCAAGGCGAGTTACATGATCCCCCATGTTGTGCAAAAAAGCGGTTAGCTCCTTCGGTCCTCCGA
TCGTTGTCAGAAGTAAGTTGGCCGCAGTGTTATCACTCATGGTTATGGCAGCACTGCATAATTCTCTTAC
TGTCATGCCATCCGTAAGATGCTTTTCTGTGACTGGTGAGTACTCAACCAAGTCATTCTGAGAATAGTGT
ATGCGGCGACCGAGTTGCTCTTGCCCGGCGTCAATACGGGATAATACCGCGCCACATAGCAGAACTTTAA
AAGTGCTCATCATTGGAAAACGTTCTTCGGGGCGAAAACTCTCAAGGATCTTACCGCTGTTGAGATCCAG
TTCGATGTAACCCACTCGTGCACCCAACTGATCTTCAGCATCTTTTACTTTCACCAGCGTTTCTGGGTGA
GCAAAAACAGGAAGGCAAAATGCCGCAAAAAAGGGAATAAGGGCGACACGGAAATGTTGAATACTCATAC
TCTTCCTTTTTCAATATTATTGAAGCATTTATCAGGGTTATTGTCTCATGAGCGGATACATATTTGAATG
TATTTAGAAAAATAAACAAATAGGGGTTCCGCGCACATTTCCCCGAAAAGTGCCACCTGACGGATCGCTT
GCCTGTAACTTACACGCGCCTCGTATCTTTTAATGATGGAATAATTTGGGAATTTACTCTGTGTTTATTT
ATTTTTATGTTTTGTATTTGGATTTTAGAAAGTAAATAAAGAAGGTAGAAGAGTTACGGAATGAAGAAAA
AAAAATAAACAAAGGTTTAAAAAATTTCAACAAAAAGCGTACTTTACATATATATTTATTAGACAAGAAA
AGCAGATTAAATAGATATACATTCGATTAACGATAAGTAAAATGTAAAATCACAGGATTTTCGTGTGTGG
TCTTCTACACAGACAAGATGAAACAATTCGGCATTAATACCTGAGAGCAGGAAGAGCAAGATAAAAGGTA
GTATTTGTTGGCGATCCCCCTAGAGTCTTTTACATCTTCGGAAAACAAAAACTATTTTTTCTTTAATTTC
TTTTTTTACTTTCTATTTTTAATTTATATATTTATATTAAAAAATTTAAATTATAATTATTTTTATAGCA
CGTGATGAAAAGGACCCTAAGAAACCATTATTATCATGACATTAACCTATAAAAATAGGCGTATCACGAG
GCCCTTTCGTCTCGCGCGTTTCGGTGATGACGGTGAAAACCTCTGACACATGCAGCTCCCGGAGACGGTC
ACAGCTTGTCTGTAAGCGGATGCCGGGAGCAGACAAGCCCGTCAGGGCGCGTCAGCGGGTGTTGGCGGGT
GTCGGGGCTGGCTTAACTATGCGGCATCAGAGCAGATTGTACTGAGAGTGCACCATAAATTCCCGTTTTA
AGAGCTTGGTGAGCGCTAGGAGTCACTGCCAGGTATCGTTTGAACACGGCATTAGTCAGGGAAGTCATAA
CACAGTCCTTTCCCGCAATTTTCTTTTTCTATTACTCTTGGCCTCCTCTAGTACACTCTATATTTTTTTA
TGCCTCGGTAATGATTTTCATTTTTTTTTTTCCACCTAGCGGATGACTCTTTTTTTTTCTTAGCGATTGG
CATTATCACATAATGAATTATACATTATATAAAGTAATGTGATTTCTTCGAAGAATATACTAAAAAATGA
GCAGGCAAGATAAACGAAGGCAAAGATGACAGAGCAGAAAGCCCTAGTAAAGCGTATTACAAATGAAACC
AAGATTCAGATTGCGATCTCTTTAAAGGGTGGTCCCCTAGCGATAGAGCACTCGATCTTCCCAGAAAAAG
AGGCAGAAGCAGTAGCAGAACAGGCCACACAATCGCAAGTGATTAACGTCCACACAGGTATAGGGTTTCT
GGACCATATGATACATGCTCTGGCCAAGCATTCCGGCTGGTCGCTAATCGTTGAGTGCATTGGTGACTTA
CACATAGACGACCATCACACCACTGAAGACTGCGGGATTGCTCTCGGTCAAGCTTTTAAAGAGGCCCTAG
GGGCCGTGCGTGGAGTAAAAAGGTTTGGATCAGGATTTGCGCCTTTGGATGAGGCACTTTCCAGAGCGGT
GGTAGATCTTTCGAACAGGCCGTACGCAGTTGTCGAACTTGGTTTGCAAAGGGAGAAAGTAGGAGATCTC
TCTTGCGAGATGATCCCGCATTTTCTTGAAAGCTTTGCAGAGGCTAGCAGAATTACCCTCCACGTTGATT
GTCTGCGAGGCAAGAATGATCATCACCGTAGTGAGAGTGCGTTCAAGGCTCTTGCGGTTGCCATAAGAGA
AGCCACCTCGCCCAATGGTACCAACGATGTTCCCTCCACCAAAGGTGTTCTTATGTAGTGACACCGATTA
TTTAAAGCTGCAGCATACGATATATATACATGTGTATATATGTATACCTATGAATGTCAGTAAGTATGTA
TACGAACAGTATGATACTGAAGATGACAAGGTAATGCATCATTCTATACGTGTCATTCTGAACGAGGCGC
GCTTTCCTTTTTTCTTTTTGCTTTTTCTTTTTTTTTCTCTTGAACTCGACGGATCTATGCGGTGTGAAAT
ACCGCACAGATGCGTAAGGAGAAAATACCGCATCAGGAAATTGTAAGCGTTAATATTTTGTTAAAATTCG
CGTTAAATTTTTGTTAAATCAGCTCATTTTTTAACCAATAGGCCGAAATCGGCAAAATCCCTTATAAATC
AAAAGAATAGACCGAGATAGGGT
[37 nt withheld, positions 4364-4400]
AAAGAACGTGGACTCCAACGTCAAAGG
[49 nt withheld, positions 4428-4476]
T
[91 nt withheld, positions 4478-4568]
G
[124 nt withheld, positions 4570-4693]
CCATTCGCCATTCAGGCTGCGCAACTGTTGGGAAGGGCGATCGGTGCGGGCCTCTTCGCTATTACGCCAG
CTGGCGAAAGGGGGATGTGCTGCAAGGCGATTAAGTTGGGTAACGCCAGGGTTTTCCCAGTCACGACGTT
GTAAAACGACGGCCAGTGAATTGTAATACGACTCACTATAGGGCGAATTGGAGCTCCACCGCGGTGGCGG
CCGCTCTAGAACTAGTGGATCCTCTCTAAAAGCCGTGTCGCAGTAACTGGTGACGCTAAAGTTCTCCGGC
GTTTTTTTATGTATGAGCTGGGCATCAAGAGCTTTTGAGATTTTCCAAGTAGTAACTCATCTTTCTGAGT
GTGCTATCAAATACATACTAAGGAGAATAAACTCTTGTTATTACGTATTCTTCATCCTTATGGGTAGAGA
GCGCACTGTTTTAGTACATTTTCTAGACGTCGAAACGTAGAGCAATTGTCGATAAAACAAAAAAAAAGTA
AGAAGATATATGAATAGGAGCTGTCGCTAGAACTAGTAAGTATATGATGGAGATATAATAAGTGAATTAT
TCGATATTTAATGAACGTTCTCATTTATTTGGAAGAAATGTTTATCACGTGATGGAGAACCAATGAGCGG
CGAGTAACTACGCGAGGAACCCGGACCGCAATAACGATTAAAGAAGGCCCGGAAGGGAGATGCTTAAATG
ATTATCACTCAGTTAAAAAAGACAAATAAGAAACTATTGAGACTGAACCGTTTTGGTTAATTTCAGGTGG
AAACAATTGAAGACGAGCAGTAAACATTATTTTATTTAGTAGTCATGTTGTCAAGAATTGTATCAAACAA
TGCAACACGCTCCGTAATGTGCCACCAAGCGCAAGTGGGTATTCTTTATAAGACTAACCCAGTGAGAACT
TATGCTACTTTGAAAGAAGTGGAAATGCGTTTGAAATCTATCAAAAATATTGAGAAGATCACAAAAACTA
TGAAGATTGTTGCATCTACAAGATTGAGTAAAGCTGAAAAGGCTAAAATTTCCGCAAAGAAGATGGATGA
AGCAGAGCAGTTGTTTTACAAGAACGCCGAAACCAAAAATTTGGATGTTGAGGCTACTGAAACAGGTGCT
CCTAAAGAGTTGATTGTTGCTATCACCTCTGATAAGGGGTTGTGTGGTTCTATCCACTCTCAATTGGCTA
AAGCTGTGAGAAGACATTTGAATGATCAACCAAACGCCGATATAGTCACTATTGGTGATAAAATTAAAAT
GCAGCTATTGAGAACCCATCCTAACAACATTAAATTGTCTATTAATGGAATTGGTAAAGATGCCCCAACT
TTCCAAGAATCTGCTTTGATTGCCGATAAGTTATTGAGTGTCATGAAGGCCGGCACTTACCCAAAGATTT
CCATTTTCTACAATGACCCAGTGTCTTCCCTATCTTTTGAACCATCTGAAAAACCGATCTTTAACGCCAA
GACCATTGAACAATCCCCATCATTCGGCAAATTTGAGATCGACACGGACGCAAACGTTCCAAGAGATTTG
TTTGAATATACTTTGGCTAACCAAATGTTGACAGCAATGGCTCAAGGTTATGCTGCTGAAATTTCCGCCA
GAAGAAACGCTATGGATAACGCTTCCAAGAATGCCGGTGATATGATCAATCGTTACTCTATCTTGTACAA
CAGAACAAGACAAGCTGTCATTACTAATGAACTGGTTGATATTAATACTGGTGCTTCCTCTTTGGGATGA
CTCGAGTTAATCACTAGTGAATTCGCGGCCGCCTGCAGG
Features (pLannotate 1.2.2; 22 found; start..end, strand, type, name):
     38..56      -  promoter       T3 promoter: promoter for bacteriophage T3 RNA polymerase
    101..117     -  protein_bind   lac operator: The lac repressor binds to the lac operator to inhibit transcription in E. coli. This inhibition can be relieved by adding lactose or isopropyl-β-D-thiogalactopyranoside (IPTG). lac repressor encoded by lacI
    125..155     -  promoter       lac promoter: promoter for the E. coli lac operon
    170..191     -  protein_bind   CAP binding site: CAP binding activates transcription in the presence of cAMP. E. coli catabolite activator protein
    204..296     -  CDS            lacI (fragment): lac repressor; lacI; The lac repressor binds to the lac operator to inhibit transcription in E. coli. This inhibition can be relieved by adding lactose or isopropyl-β-D-thiogalactopyranoside (IPTG).
    479..1067    -  rep_origin     ori: high-copy-number ColE1/pMB1/pBR322/pUC origin of replication
   1238..2098    -  CDS            AmpR: β-lactamase; bla; confers resistance to ampicillin, carbenicillin, and related antibiotics
   2099..2203    -  promoter       AmpR promoter: bla
   2233..2736    -  misc_feature   CEN/ARS: S. cerevisiae CEN6 centromere fused to an autonomously replicating sequence
   2811..2846    +  CDS            rop (fragment): Rop protein, which maintains plasmids at low copy number; rop
   2948..2997    +  misc_feature   bom (fragment): basis of mobility region from pBR322
   2998..3078    -  CDS            MRM1 (fragment): MRM1_YEAST - Also known as PET56 From Saccharomyces cerevisiae (strain ATCC 204508 / S288c) (Baker's yeast).
   3128..3315    +  promoter       HIS3 promoter: S. cerevisiae HIS3
   3316..3978    +  CDS            HIS3: imidazoleglycerol-phosphate dehydratase, required for histidine biosynthesis; S. cerevisiae HIS3; yeast auxotrophic marker
   4186..4237    +  misc_feature   bom (fragment): basis of mobility region from pBR322
   4265..4693    -  rep_origin     f1 ori (sequence partly withheld): f1 bacteriophage origin of replication; arrow indicates direction of (+) strand synthesis
   4697..4854    -  CDS            lacZα (fragment): LacZα fragment of β-galactosidase; lacZ fragment
   4857..4875    +  promoter       T7 promoter: promoter for bacteriophage T7 RNA polymerase
   4884..4925    +  misc_feature   MCS (fragment): pBluescript multiple cloning site
   5171..5187    -  promoter       GAL10 promoter (fragment): S. cerevisiae GAL10; inducible promoter, regulated by Gal4
   5508..6440    +  CDS            ATP3: ATPG_YEAST - Also known as ATP3a, ATP3b. Experimental evidence at protein level: Swiss-Prot protein existence level 1. Mitochondrial membrane ATP synthase (F(1)F(0) ATP synthase or Complex V) produces ATP from ADP in the presence of a proton gradient across the membrane which is generated by electron transport complexes of the respiratory chain. F-type ATPases consist of two structural domains, F(1) - containing the extramembraneous catalytic core, and F(0) - containing the membrane proton channel, linked together by a central stalk and a peripheral stalk. During catalysis, ATP synthesis in th
   6482..26      +  misc_feature   MCS (fragment) (across the origin): pBluescript multiple cloning site
