[The description below was written by a language model from this plasmid's Addgene catalogue record and pLannotate feature annotations shown in this document.]
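Description:
pRS313_ATP3T911A is a yeast–E. coli shuttle plasmid built on the pRS313 backbone and used to express a mutant allele of the Saccharomyces cerevisiae ATP3 gene, referred to in the record as ATP3-6. In bacteria it replicates from a high-copy ColE1/pUC-type origin and is selected with ampicillin through the β-lactamase gene. In yeast it is maintained by a CEN6/ARS element, which gives stable, low-copy, centromeric inheritance, and it is selected by histidine prototrophy through the HIS3 marker with its own promoter. The backbone also carries the usual pBluescript-derived features: an f1 origin, a lacZα fragment with lac promoter and operator, and T7 and T3 promoters flanking the multiple cloning site.

The insert is a roughly 1.5 kb genomic fragment cloned between BamHI and SalI sites, both of which are retained. It contains the ATP3 open reading frame preceded by about 600 bp of upstream sequence, consistent with the catalogue statement that expression is driven by the native ATP3 promoter. A very short annotated match to the GAL10 promoter lies within this upstream region and is most likely an incidental similarity hit rather than a functional element. ATP3 encodes the γ subunit of the mitochondrial F1F0 ATP synthase, part of the central stalk of the enzyme. The allele carries a T-to-A change at nucleotide 911, converting isoleucine 304 to asparagine.

The associated publication concerns the metabolic growth limitations of petite cells lacking the mitochondrial genome, so the plasmid appears intended for expressing this ATP3 variant at near-native levels in that context. The record does not describe the phenotypic effect of the mutation.
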