Addgene plasmid #120254: pRS313_ATP3T911A
Purpose: Expression of ATP3-6 in yeast
Depositing lab: Markus Ralser. Depositing organization: Francis Crick Institute. Publication: The metabolic growth limitations of petite cells lacking the mitochondrial genome. Vowinckel J, Hartl J, Marx H, Kerick M, Runggatscher K, Keller MA, Mulleder M, Day J, Weber M, Rinnerthaler M, Yu JSL, Aulakh SK, Lehmann A, Mattanovich D, Timmermann B, Zhang N, Dunn CD, MacRae JI, Breitenbach M, Ralser M. Nat Metab. 2021 Nov;3(11):1521-1535. doi: 10.1038/s42255-021-00477-6. Epub 2021 Nov 18. PubMed 34799698.
Backbone
  Vector backbone: pRS313
  Backbone size w/o insert (bp): 4967
  Total vector size (bp): 6482
  Vector type: Yeast Expression
  Selectable markers: HIS3
Growth in bacteria
  Bacterial resistance: Ampicillin, 100 μg/mL
  Growth temperature: 37°C
  Growth strain: DH5alpha
  Copy number: High Copy
Gene/Insert
  Gene/Insert name: ATP3
  Species: S. cerevisiae (budding yeast)
  Insert size (bp): 1516
  Mutation: T911 changed to A; Isoleucine 304 changed to Asparagine
  GenBank ID: NC_001134.8
  Entrez Gene: ATP3 (a.k.a. YBR039W)
  Promoter: ATP3
  Cloning method: Restriction Enzyme; 5′ cloning site BamHI (not destroyed); 3′ cloning site SalI (not destroyed)
  Sequencing primers: 5′ CGCCAGGGTTTTCCCAGTCACGAC; 3′ ATTAACCCTCACTAAAGGGA
Terms and licenses: Academic/Nonprofit Terms; Industry Terms: Not Available to Industry
How to cite: pRS313_ATP3T911A was a gift from Markus Ralser (Addgene plasmid # 120254 ; http://n2t.net/addgene:120254 ; RRID:Addgene_120254)
